Addgene plasmid #105020: pKLV2-U6gRNA5(Znrf1-g1)-PGKpuroBFP-W
Purpose: Lentiviral gRNA plasmid targeting mouse Znrf1 , co-expression of TagBFP
Depositing lab: Kosuke Yusa. Depositing organization: Wellcome Sanger Institute. Publication: Genome-wide CRISPR-KO Screen Uncovers mTORC1-Mediated Gsk3 Regulation in Naive Pluripotency Maintenance and Dissolution. Li M, Yu JSL, Tilgner K, Ong SH, Koike-Yusa H, Yusa K. Cell Rep. 2018 Jul 10;24(2):489-502. doi: 10.1016/j.celrep.2018.06.027. PubMed 29996108.
Backbone
  Vector backbone: pKLV2-U6gRNA5(BbsI)-PGKpuroBFP-W
  Backbone manufacturer: Yusa Lab
  Vector type: Mammalian Expression, Lentiviral, CRISPR
  Selectable markers: Puromycin
Growth in bacteria
  Bacterial resistance: Ampicillin, 100 μg/mL
  Growth temperature: 37°C
  Growth strain: NEB Stable
  Copy number: High Copy
Gene/Insert
  Gene/Insert name: Znrf1
  gRNA/shRNA sequence: TTGTACTCATCGGTTCCAC
  Species: M. musculus (mouse)
  Entrez Gene: Znrf1 (a.k.a. Rnf42, Zrfp1, nin283, MGC101991, B830022L21Rik)
  Promoter: U6
  Cloning method: Restriction Enzyme; 5′ cloning site BbsI (destroyed during cloning); 3′ cloning site BbsI (destroyed during cloning)
  Sequencing primers: 5′ LKO.1 5'
Terms and licenses: Academic/Nonprofit Terms; Industry Terms: Not Available to Industry
How to cite: pKLV2-U6gRNA5(Znrf1-g1)-PGKpuroBFP-W was a gift from Kosuke Yusa (Addgene plasmid # 105020 ; http://n2t.net/addgene:105020 ; RRID:Addgene_105020)
