[The description below was written by a language model from this plasmid's Addgene catalogue record and pLannotate feature annotations shown in this document.]
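Description:
pKLV2-U6gRNA5(Znrf1-g1)-PGKpuroBFP-W is an 8,650-nt lentiviral CRISPR guide RNA vector for mammalian cells. It carries a single guide (g1) against mouse Znrf1, cloned into the pKLV2-U6gRNA5(BbsI)-PGKpuroBFP-W backbone through a pair of BbsI sites that were destroyed by the insertion. In bacteria it is maintained by a high-copy ColE1/pUC-type origin and selected with ampicillin through β-lactamase. The backbone also retains an f1 origin, lacZα and lac regulatory remnants, and flanking T7 and T3 promoters typical of a phagemid-derived cloning vector.

The viral portion is organised as an HIV-1-based transfer vector. A CMV enhancer/promoter drives a truncated 5' LTR to produce the genomic RNA in packaging cells. This is followed by the Ψ packaging signal with a gag fragment, the RRE for Rev-dependent nuclear export, and the cPPT/CTS element. Downstream of the payload lie a WPRE, which enhances transcript expression, a second truncated LTR at the 3' end, and a bGH polyadenylation signal.

Two expression units sit between these elements. The human U6 RNA polymerase III promoter transcribes the Znrf1 spacer fused to an S. pyogenes Cas9 guide scaffold. The mouse PGK promoter then drives puromycin N-acetyltransferase followed by TagBFP. The annotation does not identify the element linking these two coding sequences. Transduced cells can therefore be selected with puromycin and tracked by blue fluorescence. No Cas9 gene is annotated, so the nuclease must be provided separately. The record describes the plasmid as a gRNA vector for targeting mouse Znrf1, and it was deposited alongside a genome-wide CRISPR knockout screening study of naive pluripotency.
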