Features (pLannotate 1.2.2; 28 found; start..end, strand, type, name):
     30..458     -  rep_origin     f1 ori (sequence partly withheld): f1 bacteriophage origin of replication; arrow indicates direction of (+) strand synthesis
    463..618     -  CDS            lacZα (fragment): LacZα fragment of β-galactosidase; lacZ fragment
    626..644     +  promoter       T7 promoter: promoter for bacteriophage T7 RNA polymerase
    658..958     +  enhancer       CMV enhancer: human cytomegalovirus immediate early enhancer
    959..1158    +  promoter       CMV promoter: human cytomegalovirus (CMV) immediate early promoter
   1176..1356    +  LTR            5' LTR (truncated): truncated 5' long terminal repeat (LTR) from HIV-1
   1403..1528    +  misc_feature   HIV-1 Ψ: packaging signal of human immunodeficiency virus type 1
   1512..1850    +  CDS            HIV-1 gag (fragment): gag protein from human immunodeficiency virus 1; gag
   2027..2260    +  misc_feature   RRE: The Rev response element (RRE) of HIV-1 allows for Rev-dependent mRNA export from the nucleus to the cytoplasm.
   2637..2737    +  CDS            Rev (fragment): human immunodeficiency virus 1 (HIV-1) Rev protein; rev; enhances nuclear export of unspliced and incompletely spliced viral mRNAs
   2787..2904    +  misc_feature   cPPT/CTS: central polypurine tract and central termination sequence of HIV-1
   2979..3219    +  promoter       U6 promoter: RNA polymerase III promoter for human U6 snRNA
   3266..3333    +  misc_RNA       tracrRNA (fragment): trans-activating CRISPR RNA for the Streptococcus pyogenes CRISPR/Cas9 system
   3356..3855    +  promoter       PGK promoter: mouse phosphoglycerate kinase 1 promoter
   3895..4491    +  CDS            PuroR (fragment): puromycin N-acetyltransferase; pac from Streptomyces; confers resistance to puromycin
   4564..5262    +  CDS            TagBFP: TagBFP is a basic (constitutively fluorescent) blue fluorescent protein published in 2008, derived from Entacmaea quadricolor. It is reported to be a very rapidly-maturing monomer with very low acid sensitivity.
   5274..5860    +  misc_feature   WPRE: woodchuck hepatitis virus posttranscriptional regulatory element
   5854..6000    +  CDS            nef (fragment): NEF_HV1LA - Experimental evidence at protein level: Swiss-Prot protein existence level 1. Extracellular Nef protein targets CD4(+) T-lymphocytes for apoptosis by interacting with CXCR4 surface receptors. From Human immunodeficiency virus type 1 group M subtype B (isolate Lai) (HIV-1).
   6008..6186    +  LTR            5' LTR (truncated): truncated 5' long terminal repeat (LTR) from HIV-1
   6212..6323    +  polyA_signal   bGH poly(A) signal: bovine growth hormone polyadenylation signal
   6462..6480    -  promoter       T3 promoter: promoter for bacteriophage T3 RNA polymerase
   6525..6541    -  protein_bind   lac operator: The lac repressor binds to the lac operator to inhibit transcription in E. coli. This inhibition can be relieved by adding lactose or isopropyl-β-D-thiogalactopyranoside (IPTG). lac repressor encoded by lacI
   6549..6579    -  promoter       lac promoter: promoter for the E. coli lac operon
   6594..6615    -  protein_bind   CAP binding site: CAP binding activates transcription in the presence of cAMP. E. coli catabolite activator protein
   6628..6720    -  CDS            lacI (fragment): lac repressor; lacI; The lac repressor binds to the lac operator to inhibit transcription in E. coli. This inhibition can be relieved by adding lactose or isopropyl-β-D-thiogalactopyranoside (IPTG).
   6903..7491    -  rep_origin     ori: high-copy-number ColE1/pMB1/pBR322/pUC origin of replication
   7662..8522    -  CDS            AmpR: β-lactamase; bla; confers resistance to ampicillin, carbenicillin, and related antibiotics
   8523..8627    -  promoter       AmpR promoter: bla
>Addgene plasmid #105020 | pKLV2-U6gRNA5(Znrf1-g1)-PGKpuroBFP-W | addgene full sequence | sequence record 207345 | Addgene NGS Result
CTAAATTGTAAGCGTTAATATTTTGTTAAAATTCGCGTTAAATTTTTGTTAAATCAGCTCATTTTTTAAC
CAATAGGCCGAAATCGGCAAAATCCCTTATAAATCAAAAGAATAGACCGAGATAGGGT
[37 nt withheld, positions 129-165]
AAAGAACGTGGACTCCAACGTCAAAGG
[49 nt withheld, positions 193-241]
T
[91 nt withheld, positions 243-333]
G
[124 nt withheld, positions 335-458]
CCCATTCGCCATTCAGGCTGCGCAACTGTTGGGAAGGGCGATCGGTGCGGGCCTCTTCGCTATTACGCCA
GCTGGCGAAAGGGGGATGTGCTGCAAGGCGATTAAGTTGGGTAACGCCAGGGTTTTCCCAGTCACGACGT
TGTAAAACGACGGCCAGTGAGCGCGCGTAATACGACTCACTATAGGGCGAATTGACTAGTACATAACTTA
CGGTAAATGGCCCGCCTGGCTGACCGCCCAACGACCCCCGCCCATTGACGTCAATAATGACGTATGTTCC
CATAGTAACGCCAATAGGGACTTTCCATTGACGTCAATGGGTGGAGTATTTACGGTAAACTGCCCACTTG
GCAGTACATCAAGTGTATCATATGCCAAGTACGCCCCCTATTGACGTCAATGACGGTAAATGGCCCGCCT
GGCATTATGCCCAGTACATGACCTTATGGGACTTTCCTACTTGGCAGTACATCTACGTATTAGTCATCGC
TATTACCATGGTGATGCGGTTTTGGCAGTACATCAATGGGCGTGGATAGCGGTTTGACTCACGGGGATTT
CCAAGTCTCCACCCCATTGACGTCAATGGGAGTTTGTTTTGGCACCAAAATCAACGGGACTTTCCAAAAT
GTCGTAACAACTCCGCCCCATTGACGCAAATGGGCGGTAGGCGTGTACGGTGGGAGGTCTATATAAGCAG
CGCGTTTTGCCTGTACTGGGTCTCTCTGGTTAGACCAGATCTGAGCCTGGGAGCTCTCTGGCTAACTAGG
GAACCCACTGCTTAAGCCTCAATAAAGCTTGCCTTGAGTGCTTCAAGTAGTGTGTGCCCGTCTGTTGTGT
GACTCTGGTAACTAGAGATCCCTCAGACCCTTTTAGTCAGTGTGGAAAATCTCTAGCAGTGGCGCCCGAA
CAGGGACTTGAAAGCGAAAGGGAAACCAGAGGAGCTCTCTCGACGCAGGACTCGGCTTGCTGAAGCGCGC
ACGGCAAGAGGCGAGGGGCGGCGACTGGTGAGTACGCCAAAAATTTTGACTAGCGGAGGCTAGAAGGAGA
GAGATGGGTGCGAGAGCGTCAGTATTAAGCGGGGGAGAATTAGATCGCGATGGGAAAAAATTCGGTTAAG
GCCAGGGGGAAAGAAAAAATATAAATTAAAACATATAGTATGGGCAAGCAGGGAGCTAGAACGATTCGCA
GTTAATCCTGGCCTGTTAGAAACATCAGAAGGCTGTAGACAAATACTGGGACAGCTACAACCATCCCTTC
AGACAGGATCAGAAGAACTTAGATCATTATATAATACAGTAGCAACCCTCTATTGTGTGCATCAAAGGAT
AGAGATAAAAGACACCAAGGAAGCTTTAGACAAGATAGAGGAAGAGCAAAACAAAAGTAAGACCACCGCA
CAGCAAGCGGCCGGCCGCGCTGATCTTCAGACCTGGAGGAGGAGATATGAGGGACAATTGGAGAAGTGAA
TTATATAAATATAAAGTAGTAAAAATTGAACCATTAGGAGTAGCACCCACCAAGGCAAAGAGAAGAGTGG
TGCAGAGAGAAAAAAGAGCAGTGGGAATAGGAGCTTTGTTCCTTGGGTTCTTGGGAGCAGCAGGAAGCAC
TATGGGCGCAGCGTCAATGACGCTGACGGTACAGGCCAGACAATTATTGTCTGGTATAGTGCAGCAGCAG
AACAATTTGCTGAGGGCTATTGAGGCGCAACAGCATCTGTTGCAACTCACAGTCTGGGGCATCAAGCAGC
TCCAGGCAAGAATCCTGGCTGTGGAAAGATACCTAAAGGATCAACAGCTCCTGGGGATTTGGGGTTGCTC
TGGAAAACTCATTTGCACCACTGCTGTGCCTTGGAATGCTAGTTGGAGTAATAAATCTCTGGAACAGATT
TGGAATCACACGACCTGGATGGAGTGGGACAGAGAAATTAACAATTACACAAGCTTAATACACTCCTTAA
TTGAAGAATCGCAAAACCAGCAAGAAAAGAATGAACAAGAATTATTGGAATTAGATAAATGGGCAAGTTT
GTGGAATTGGTTTAACATAACAAATTGGCTGTGGTATATAAAATTATTCATAATGATAGTAGGAGGCTTG
GTAGGTTTAAGAATAGTTTTTGCTGTACTTTCTATAGTGAATAGAGTTAGGCAGGGATATTCACCATTAT
CGTTTCAGACCCACCTCCCAACCCCGAGGGGACCCGACAGGCCCGAAGGAATAGAAGAAGAAGGTGGAGA
GAGAGACAGAGACAGATCCATTCGATTAGTGAACGGATCGGCACTGCGTGCGCCAATTCTGCAGACAAAT
GGCAGTATTCATCCACAATTTTAAAAGAAAAGGGGGGATTGGGGGGTACAGTGCAGGGGAAAGAATAGTA
GACATAATAGCAACAGACATACAAACTAAAGAATTACAAAAACAAATTACAAAAATTCAAAATTTTCGGG
TTTATTACAGGGACAGCAGAGATCCAGTTTGGTTAGTACCGGGCCCTACGCGTCCAAGGTCGGGCAGGAA
GAGGGCCTATTTCCCATGATTCCTTCATATTTGCATATACGATACAAGGCTGTTAGAGAGATAATTAGAA
TTAATTTGACTGTAAACACAAAGATATTAGTACAAAATACGTGACGTAGAAAGTAATAATTTCTTGGGTA
GTTTGCAGTTTTAAAATTATGTTTTAAAATGGACTATCATATGCTTACCGTAACTTGAAAGTATTTCGAT
TTCTTGGCTTTATATATCTTGTGGAAAGGACGAAACACCGTTGTACTCATCGGTTCCACGTTTAAGAGCT
ATGCTGGAAACAGCATAGCAAGTTTAAATAAGGCTAGTCCGTTATCAACTTGAAAAAGTGGCACCGAGTC
GGTGCTTTTTTTGGATCCAATTCTACCGGGTAGGGGAGGCGCTTTTCCCAAGGCAGTCTGGAGCATGCGC
TTTAGCAGCCCCGCTGGGCACTTGGCGCTACACAAGTGGCCTCTGGCCTCGCACACATTCCACATCCACC
GGTAGGCGCCAACCGGCTCCGTTCTTTGGTGGCCCCTTCGCGCCACCTTCTACTCCTCCCCTAGTCAGGA
AGTTCCCCCCCGCCCCGCAGCTCGCGTCGTGCAGGACGTGACAAATGGAAGTAGCACGTCTCACTAGTCT
CGTGCAGATGGACAGCACCGCTGAGCAATGGAAGCGGGTAGGCCTTTGGGGCAGCGGCCAATAGCAGCTT
TGCTCCTTCGCTTTCTGGGCTCAGAGGCTGGGAAGGGGTGGGTCCGGGGGCGGGCTCAGGGGCGGGCTCA
GGGGCGGGGCGGGCGCCCGAAGGTCCTCCGGAGGCCCGGCATTCTGCACGCTTCAAAAGCGCACGTCTGC
CGCGCTGTTCTCCTCTTCCTCATCTCCGGGCCTTTCGACCTGCATCCATCTAGATCTCGAGCAGCTGAAG
CTTACCATGACCGAGTACAAGCCCACGGTGCGCCTCGCCACCCGCGACGACGTCCCCAGGGCCGTACGCA
CCCTCGCCGCCGCGTTCGCCGACTACCCCGCCACGCGCCACACCGTCGATCCGGACCGCCACATCGAGCG
GGTCACCGAGCTGCAAGAACTCTTCCTCACGCGCGTCGGGCTCGACATCGGCAAGGTGTGGGTCGCGGAC
GACGGCGCCGCGGTGGCGGTCTGGACCACGCCGGAGAGCGTCGAAGCGGGGGCGGTGTTCGCCGAGATCG
GCCCGCGCATGGCCGAGTTGAGCGGTTCCCGGCTGGCCGCGCAGCAACAGATGGAAGGCCTCCTGGCGCC
GCACCGGCCCAAGGAGCCCGCGTGGTTCCTGGCCACCGTCGGCGTCTCGCCCGACCACCAGGGCAAGGGT
CTGGGCAGCGCCGTCGTGCTCCCCGGAGTGGAGGCGGCCGAGCGCGCCGGGGTGCCCGCCTTCCTGGAGA
CCTCCGCGCCCCGCAACCTCCCCTTCTACGAGCGGCTCGGCTTCACCGTCACCGCCGACGTCGAGGTGCC
CGAAGGACCGCGCACCTGGTGCATGACCCGCAAGCCCGGTGCCGGCGGCGGGTCCGGAGGAGAGGGCAGA
GGAAGTCTCCTAACATGCGGTGACGTGGAGGAGAATCCTGGCCCAATGAGCGAGCTGATTAAGGAGAACA
TGCACATGAAGCTGTACATGGAGGGCACCGTGGACAACCATCACTTCAAGTGCACATCCGAGGGCGAAGG
CAAGCCCTACGAGGGCACCCAGACCATGAGAATCAAGGTGGTCGAGGGCGGCCCTCTCCCCTTCGCCTTC
GACATCCTGGCTACTAGCTTCCTCTACGGCAGCAAGACCTTCATCAACCACACCCAGGGCATCCCCGACT
TCTTCAAGCAGTCCTTCCCTGAGGGCTTCACATGGGAGAGAGTCACCACATACGAGGACGGGGGCGTGCT
GACCGCTACCCAGGACACCAGCCTCCAGGACGGCTGCCTCATCTACAACGTCAAGATCAGAGGGGTGAAC
TTCACATCCAACGGCCCTGTGATGCAGAAGAAAACACTCGGCTGGGAGGCCTTCACCGAGACGCTGTACC
CCGCTGACGGCGGCCTGGAAGGCAGAAACGACATGGCCCTGAAGCTCGTGGGCGGGAGCCATCTGATCGC
AAACATCAAGACCACATATAGATCCAAGAAACCCGCTAAGAACCTCAAGATGCCTGGCGTCTACTATGTG
GACTACAGACTGGAAAGAATCAAGGAGGCCAACAACGAGACCTACGTCGAGCAGCACGAGGTGGCAGTGG
CCAGATACTGCGACCTCCCTAGCAAACTGGGGCACAAGCTTAATTGAGCGGCCGCTCAACCTCTGGATTA
CAAAATTTGTGAAAGATTGACTGGTATTCTTAACTATGTTGCTCCTTTTACGCTATGTGGATACGCTGCT
TTAATGCCTTTGTATCATGCTATTGCTTCCCGTATGGCTTTCATTTTCTCCTCCTTGTATAAATCCTGGT
TGCTGTCTCTTTATGAGGAGTTGTGGCCCGTTGTCAGGCAACGTGGCGTGGTGTGCACTGTGTTTGCTGA
CGCAACCCCCACTGGTTGGGGCATTGCCACCACCTGTCAGCTCCTTTCCGGGACTTTCGCTTTCCCCCTC
CCTATTGCCACGGCGGAACTCATCGCCGCCTGCCTTGCCCGCTGCTGGACAGGGGCTCGGCTGTTGGGCA
CTGACAATTCCGTGGTGTTGTCGGGGAAATCATCGTCCTTTCCTTGGCTGCTCGCCTGTGTTGCCACCTG
GATTCTGCGCGGGACGTCCTTCTGCTACGTCCCTTCGGCCCTCAATCCAGCGGACCTTCCTTCCCGCGGC
CTGCTGCCGGCTCTGCGGCCTCTTCCGCGTCTACGCCTTCGCCCTCAGACGAGTCGGATCTCCCTTTGGG
CCGCCTCCCCGCAGGTACCTTTAAGACCAATGACTTACAAGGCAGCTGTAGATCTTAGCCACTTTTTAAA
AGAAAAGGGGGGACTGGAAGGGCTAATTCACTCCCAAAGAAGTCAAGATCTGCTTTTTGCCTGTACTGGG
TCTCTCTGGTTAGACCAGAGTCTCTCTGGTTAGACCAGATCTGAGCCTGGGAGCTCTCTGGCTAACTAGG
GAACCCACTGCTTAAGCCTCAATAAAGCTTGCCTTGAGTGCTTCAAGTAGTGTGTGCCCGTCTGTTGTGT
GACTCTGGTAACTAGAGATCCCTCAGACCCTTTTAGTCAGTGTGGAAAATCTCTAGCAGTTTAAACCCGC
TGATCAGCCTCGACTGTGCCTTCTAGTTGCCAGCCATCTGTTGTTTGCCCCTCCCCCGTGCCTTCCTTGA
CCCTGGAAGGTGCCACTCCCACTGTCCTTTCCTAATAAAATGAGGAAATTGCATCGCATTGTCTGAGTAG
GTGTCATTCTATTCTGGGGGGTGGGGTGGGGCAGGACAGCAAGGGGGAGGATTGGGAAGTCAATAGCAGG
CATGCTGGGGATGCGGTGGGCTCTATGGGCGGCCGTTAATTAAGCTTTTGTTCCCTTTAGTGAGGGTTAA
TTGCGCGCTTGGCGTAATCATGGTCATAGCTGTTTCCTGTGTGAAATTGTTATCCGCTCACAATTCCACA
CAACATACGAGCCGGGAGCATAAAGTGTAAAGCCTGGGGTGCCTAATGAGTGAGCTAACTCACATTAATT
GCGTTGCGCTCACTGCCCGCTTTCCAGTCGGGAAACCTGTCGTGCCAGCTGCATTAATGAATCGGCCAAC
GCGCGGGGAGAGGCGGTTTGCGTATTGGGCGCTCTTCCGCTTCCTCGCTCACTGACTCGCTGCGCTCGGT
CGTTCGGCTGCGGCGAGCGGTATCAGCTCACTCAAAGGCGGTAATACGGTTATCCACAGAATCAGGGGAT
AACGCAGGAAAGAACATGTGAGCAAAAGGCCAGCAAAAGGCCAGGAACCGTAAAAAGGCCGCGTTGCTGG
CGTTTTTCCATAGGCTCCGCCCCCCTGACGAGCATCACAAAAATCGACGCTCAAGTCAGAGGTGGCGAAA
CCCGACAGGACTATAAAGATACCAGGCGTTTCCCCCTGGAAGCTCCCTCGTGCGCTCTCCTGTTCCGACC
CTGCCGCTTACCGGATACCTGTCCGCCTTTCTCCCTTCGGGAAGCGTGGCGCTTTCTCATAGCTCACGCT
GTAGGTATCTCAGTTCGGTGTAGGTCGTTCGCTCCAAGCTGGGCTGTGTGCACGAACCCCCCGTTCAGCC
CGACCGCTGCGCCTTATCCGGTAACTATCGTCTTGAGTCCAACCCGGTAAGACACGACTTATCGCCACTG
GCAGCAGCCACTGGTAACAGGATTAGCAGAGCGAGGTATGTAGGCGGTGCTACAGAGTTCTTGAAGTGGT
GGCCTAACTACGGCTACACTAGAAGAACAGTATTTGGTATCTGCGCTCTGCTGAAGCCAGTTACCTTCGG
AAAAAGAGTTGGTAGCTCTTGATCCGGCAAACAAACCACCGCTGGTAGCGGTGGTTTTTTTGTTTGCAAG
CAGCAGATTACGCGCAGAAAAAAAGGATCTCAAGAAGATCCTTTGATCTTTTCTACGGGGTCTGACGCTC
AGTGGAACGAAAACTCACGTTAAGGGATTTTGGTCATGAGATTATCAAAAAGGATCTTCACCTAGATCCT
TTTAAATTAAAAATGAAGTTTTAAATCAATCTAAAGTATATATGAGTAAACTTGGTCTGACAGTTACCAA
TGCTTAATCAGTGAGGCACCTATCTCAGCGATCTGTCTATTTCGTTCATCCATAGTTGCCTGACTCCCCG
TCGTGTAGATAACTACGATACGGGAGGGCTTACCATCTGGCCCCAGTGCTGCAATGATACCGCGAGACCC
ACGCTCACCGGCTCCAGATTTATCAGCAATAAACCAGCCAGCCGGAAGGGCCGAGCGCAGAAGTGGTCCT
GCAACTTTATCCGCCTCCATCCAGTCTATTAATTGTTGCCGGGAAGCTAGAGTAAGTAGTTCGCCAGTTA
ATAGTTTGCGCAACGTTGTTGCCATTGCTACAGGCATCGTGGTGTCACGCTCGTCGTTTGGTATGGCTTC
ATTCAGCTCCGGTTCCCAACGATCAAGGCGAGTTACATGATCCCCCATGTTGTGCAAAAAAGCGGTTAGC
TCCTTCGGTCCTCCGATCGTTGTCAGAAGTAAGTTGGCCGCAGTGTTATCACTCATGGTTATGGCAGCAC
TGCATAATTCTCTTACTGTCATGCCATCCGTAAGATGCTTTTCTGTGACTGGTGAGTACTCAACCAAGTC
ATTCTGAGAATAGTGTATGCGGCGACCGAGTTGCTCTTGCCCGGCGTCAATACGGGATAATACCGCGCCA
CATAGCAGAACTTTAAAAGTGCTCATCATTGGAAAACGTTCTTCGGGGCGAAAACTCTCAAGGATCTTAC
CGCTGTTGAGATCCAGTTCGATGTAACCCACTCGTGCACCCAACTGATCTTCAGCATCTTTTACTTTCAC
CAGCGTTTCTGGGTGAGCAAAAACAGGAAGGCAAAATGCCGCAAAAAAGGGAATAAGGGCGACACGGAAA
TGTTGAATACTCATACTCTTCCTTTTTCAATATTATTGAAGCATTTATCAGGGTTATTGTCTCATGAGCG
GATACATATTTGAATGTATTTAGAAAAATAAACAAATAGGGGTTCCGCGCACATTTCCCCGAAAAGTGCC
AC
